Addgene plasmid #81610: pDONR223_DCAF4L2_p.R172C
Purpose: Gateway Donor vector containing DCAF4L2 ,part of the Target Accelerator Plasmid Collection.
Depositing lab: Jesse Boehm & William Hahn & David Root. Depositing organization: Broad Institute. Publication: Systematic Functional Interrogation of Rare Cancer Variants Identifies Oncogenic Alleles. Kim E, Ilic N, Shrestha Y, Zou L, Kamburov A, Zhu C, Yang X, Lubonja R, Tran N, Nguyen C, Lawrence MS, Piccioni F, Bagul M, Doench JG, Chouinard CR, Wu X, Hogstrom L, Natoli T, Tamayo P, Horn H, Corsello SM, Lage K, Root DE, Subramanian A, Golub TR, Getz G, Boehm JS, Hahn WC. Cancer Discov. 2016 Jul;6(7):714-26. doi: 10.1158/2159-8290.CD-16-0160. Epub 2016 May 4. PubMed 27147599.
Backbone
  Vector backbone: pDONR223
  Backbone manufacturer: Invitrogen
  Backbone size w/o insert (bp): 2790
  Vector type: Gateway Entry vector
Growth in bacteria
  Bacterial resistance: Spectinomycin, 50 μg/mL
  Growth temperature: 37°C
  Growth strain: DH5alpha
  Copy number: High Copy
Gene/Insert
  Gene/Insert name: DCAF4L2
  Species: H. sapiens (human)
  Mutation: R172C
  GenBank ID: NM_152418.3
  Entrez Gene: DCAF4L2 (a.k.a. WDR21C)
  Promoter: None
  Cloning method: Gateway Cloning
  Sequencing primers: 5′ M13pUC-fwd; 3′ M13-Rev
Terms and licenses: Academic/Nonprofit Terms; Industry Terms: Not Available to Industry
Depositor comments: Open state: NO stop codon immediately follows insert
How to cite: pDONR223_DCAF4L2_p.R172C was a gift from Jesse Boehm & William Hahn & David Root (Addgene plasmid # 81610 ; http://n2t.net/addgene:81610 ; RRID:Addgene_81610)
