[The description below was written by a language model from this plasmid's Addgene catalogue record and pLannotate feature annotations shown in this document.]
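Description:
pDONR223_DCAF4L2_p.R172C is a Gateway entry clone built on the Invitrogen pDONR223 backbone, carrying the human DCAF4L2 open reading frame (also known as WDR21C) with an R172C missense substitution. It is a bacterial propagation and shuttling plasmid rather than an expression vector. The sequenced record is about 4 kb and contains a high-copy ColE1/pUC-type origin and an aadA (SmR) aminoglycoside adenylyltransferase gene that confers spectinomycin/streptomycin resistance, preceded by remnants of a class 1 integron Pc promoter and a gentamicin acetyltransferase fragment. rrnB T1 and T2 terminators lie in the backbone upstream of the cloning region, where they help insulate it from read-through transcription. Small lacZα and lacI fragments are also annotated as backbone remnants.

The DCAF4L2 coding sequence is flanked on both sides by attL recombination sites (both labelled attL3 by the automated annotation). These sites allow the ORF to be transferred by an LR Clonase reaction into any compatible Gateway destination vector. The record lists no promoter for the insert, so expression depends on the destination vector. A T7 promoter is annotated just outside the downstream att site on the opposite strand, and M13 primer sites are used for sequencing. The clone is in the "open" configuration, with no stop codon immediately following the insert, so the ORF can be fused in frame to C-terminal tags supplied by the destination vector.

The plasmid belongs to the Target Accelerator Plasmid Collection. This set of wild-type and mutant alleles was assembled for systematic functional testing of rare cancer-associated variants, to identify those with oncogenic activity.
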