Features (pLannotate 1.2.2; 12 found; start..end, strand, type, name):
     38..74      -  CDS            lacZα (fragment): LacZα fragment of β-galactosidase; lacZ fragment
     91..186     +  protein_bind   attL3: mutant version of attL; recombination site for the Gateway® LR reaction LR Clonase™
    192..1376    +  CDS            DCAF4L2: DC4L2_HUMAN - Also known as WDR21C. Experimental evidence at protein level: Swiss-Prot protein existence level 1. From Homo sapiens (Human).
   1381..1476    -  protein_bind   attL3: mutant version of attL; recombination site for the Gateway® LR reaction LR Clonase™
   1495..1513    -  promoter       T7 promoter: promoter for bacteriophage T7 RNA polymerase
   1703..1726    +  promoter       Pc promoter (fragment): intI1 (promoter lies within the coding sequence); class 1 integron promoter
   1902..1958    +  CDS            GmR (fragment): gentamycin acetyltransferase; aacC1; confers resistance to gentamycin
   1965..2756    +  CDS            SmR: aminoglycoside adenylyltransferase (Murphy, 1985); aadA; confers resistance to spectinomycin and streptomycin
   2849..3437    +  rep_origin     ori: high-copy-number ColE1/pMB1/pBR322/pUC origin of replication
   3620..3712    +  CDS            lacI (fragment): lac repressor; lacI; The lac repressor binds to the lac operator to inhibit transcription in E. coli. This inhibition can be relieved by adding lactose or isopropyl-β-D-thiogalactopyranoside (IPTG).
   3767..3794    -  terminator     rrnB T2 terminator: transcription terminator T2 from the E. coli rrnB gene
   3926..3969    +  terminator     rrnB T1 terminator: Escherichia coli rrnB; transcription terminator T1 from the E. coli rrnB gene
>Addgene plasmid #81610 | pDONR223_DCAF4L2_p.R172C | addgene full sequence | sequence record 167347 | Addgene NGS Result
GGCAGTTCCCTACTCTCGCGTTAACGCTAGCATGGATGTTTTCCCAGTCACGACGTTGTAAAACGACGGC
CAGTCTTAAGCTCGGGCCCCAAATAATGATTTTATTTTGACTGATAGTGACCTGTTCGTTGCAACAAATT
GATGAGCAATGCTTTTTTATAATGCCAACTTTGTACAAAAAAGTTGGCACCATGGAGAGCAAAAGACCGC
GACTGCTCGAGGAAGCAGACAAGCAGAAAAAGACAGTCAGAGTGGGACTCAATGCACCTTCCATGCTACG
AAAGAACCAGCTAGGTTTCCTCAGATTCGCCAACTATTGCCGTATAGCTCGCGAGCTGCGTGTAAGCTGC
ATGCAGAGGAAAAAGGTCCAGATTCATAGCTGGGATCCCTCCTCTTTGGCAAGCGACCGATTTAACCGCA
TACTGGCGAATACCAACACTGACCAGCTCTTCACAGTGAACCAAGTCGAAGCTGGAGGCTCCAAGTACGG
CATCATCACCATGCGAGGCCTGACGACCCCTGAGCTCCGGGTATACCCGCACAAAACCCTCTACGTCCCT
AATCGGAAGGTGAATTCTATGTGCTGGGCCTCACTGAATCACTTGGATTCCCACCTTCTGCTGTGCTTCG
TGGGACTTGCAGATACTCCAAGCTGTGCCGTGCTGCTCCCAGCGTCGCTGTTCATAGGTAGCTTCCCAGG
AATGTGTCGGCCTGGCATGCTTTGCAGTTTCCAGATCCCTGATGCCTGGTCCTGTGCCTGGTCCCTGAGC
ATCCACGCGTATCACTCTTTCAGTACAGGCTTGTCTCAGCAGGTCCTGTTGACCAACGTGGTGACGGGAC
ACCAGCAGTCATTTGGGACTAGCAGTGATGTCTTGGCCCAGCAGTTTGCAATCATGACTCCTTTGCTGTT
TAATGGCTGTCGCTCTGGGGAGATCTTTGGCATTGATCTGCGCTGTGGAAATCAAGGCAGCGGGTGGAAG
GCCATTTGCCTGTCCCATGATTCAGCAGTGACTTCTCTGCAAATCCTCCAAGATGGCCAATTCCTGGTGT
CATCAGACATGACTGGAACTATCAAGCTGTGGGACTTGAGGGCCACTAAATGTGTAACACAGTACGAAGG
TCATGTGAATAACTCCGCCTACCTACCCGTGCATGTGAACGAAGAAGAAGGAGTCGTGGCGGCCGTGGGC
CAGGACTGCTACACGAGAATCTGGAGCCTCCGTCATGGCCACCTGCTCACAACCATACCCTCCCCATACC
CCGCCTCGGAGAACGACATTCCCAGTGTGGCCTTCTCTTCTCGCCTCGGGGGCTTCCGAGGAGCACCAGG
GCTGCTCATGGCTGTCCGGGAGGACCTTTATTGTTTCTCCTACGGTTTGCCAACTTTCTTGTACAAAGTT
GGCATTATAAGAAAGCATTGCTTATCAATTTGTTGCAACGAACAGGTCACTATCAGTCAAAATAAAATCA
TTATTTGCCATCCAGCTGATATCCCCTATAGTGAGTCGTATTACATGGTCATAGCTGTTTCCTGGCAGCT
CTGGCCCGTGTCTCAAAATCTCTGATGTTACATTGCACAAGATAAAAATATATCATCATGCCTCCTCTAG
ACCAGCCAGGACAGAAATGCCTCGACTTCGCTGCTACCCAAGGTTGCCGGGTGACGCACACCGTGGAAAC
GGATGAAGGCACGAACCCAGTGGACATAAGCCTGTTCGGTTCGTAAGCTGTAATGCAAGTAGCGTATGCG
CTCACGCAACTGGTCCAGAACCTTGACCGAACGCAGCGGTGGTAACGGCGCAGTGGCGGTTTTCATGGCT
TGTTATGACTGTTTTTTTGGGGTACAGTCTATGCCTCGGGCATCCAAGCAGCAAGCGCGTTACGCCGTGG
GTCGATGTTTGATGTTATGGAGCAGCAACGATGTTACGCAGCAGGGCAGTCGCCCTAAAACAAAGTTAAA
CATTATGAGGGAAGCGGTGATCGCCGAAGTATCGACTCAACTATCAGAGGTAGTTGGCGTCATCGAGCGC
CATCTCGAACCGACGTTGCTGGCCGTACATTTGTACGGCTCCGCAGTGGATGGCGGCCTGAAGCCACACA
GTGATATTGATTTGCTGGTTACGGTGACCGTAAGGCTTGATGAAACAACGCGGCGAGCTTTGATCAACGA
CCTTTTGGAAACTTCGGCTTCCCCTGGAGAGAGCGAGATTCTCCGCGCTGTAGAAGTCACCATTGTTGTG
CACGACGACATCATTCCGTGGCGTTATCCAGCTAAGCGCGAACTGCAATTTGGAGAATGGCAGCGCAATG
ACATTCTTGCAGGTATCTTCGAGCCAGCCACGATCGACATTGATCTGGCTATCTTGCTGACAAAAGCAAG
AGAACATAGCGTTGCCTTGGTAGGTCCAGCGGCGGAGGAACTCTTTGATCCGGTTCCTGAACAGGATCTA
TTTGAGGCGCTAAATGAAACCTTAACGCTATGGAACTCGCCGCCCGACTGGGCTGGCGATGAGCGAAATG
TAGTGCTTACGTTGTCCCGCATTTGGTACAGCGCAGTAACCGGCAAAATCGCGCCGAAGGATGTCGCTGC
CGACTGGGCAATGGAGCGCCTGCCGGCCCAGTATCAGCCCGTCATACTTGAAGCTAGACAGGCTTATCTT
GGACAAGAAGAAGATCGCTTGGCCTCGCGCGCAGATCAGTTGGAAGAATTTGTCCACTACGTGAAAGGCG
AGATCACCAAGGTAGTCGGCAAATAACCCTCGAGCCACCCATGACCAAAATCCCTTAACGTGAGTTACGC
GTCGTTCCACTGAGCGTCAGACCCCGTAGAAAAGATCAAAGGATCTTCTTGAGATCCTTTTTTTCTGCGC
GTAATCTGCTGCTTGCAAACAAAAAAACCACCGCTACCAGCGGTGGTTTGTTTGCCGGATCAAGAGCTAC
CAACTCTTTTTCCGAAGGTAACTGGCTTCAGCAGAGCGCAGATACCAAATACTGTTCTTCTAGTGTAGCC
GTAGTTAGGCCACCACTTCAAGAACTCTGTAGCACCGCCTACATACCTCGCTCTGCTAATCCTGTTACCA
GTGGCTGCTGCCAGTGGCGATAAGTCGTGTCTTACCGGGTTGGACTCAAGACGATAGTTACCGGATAAGG
CGCAGCGGTCGGGCTGAACGGGGGGTTCGTGCACACAGCCCAGCTTGGAGCGAACGACCTACACCGAACT
GAGATACCTACAGCGTGAGCTATGAGAAAGCGCCACGCTTCCCGAAGGGAGAAAGGCGGACAGGTATCCG
GTAAGCGGCAGGGTCGGAACAGGAGAGCGCACGAGGGAGCTTCCAGGGGGAAACGCCTGGTATCTTTATA
GTCCTGTCGGGTTTCGCCACCTCTGACTTGAGCGTCGATTTTTGTGATGCTCGTCAGGGGGGCGGAGCCT
ATGGAAAAACGCCAGCAACGCGGCCTTTTTACGGTTCCTGGCCTTTTGCTGGCCTTTTGCTCACATGTTC
TTTCCTGCGTTATCCCCTGATTCTGTGGATAACCGTATTACCGCCTTTGAGTGAGCTGATACCGCTCGCC
GCAGCCGAACGACCGAGCGCAGCGAGTCAGTGAGCGAGGAAGCGGAAGAGCGCCCAATACGCAAACCGCC
TCTCCCCGCGCGTTGGCCGATTCATTAATGCAGCTGGCACGACAGGTTTCCCGACTGGAAAGCGGGCAGT
GAGCGCAACGCAATTAATACGCGTACCGCTAGCCAGGAAGAGTTTGTAGAAACGCAAAAAGGCCATCCGT
CAGGATGGCCTTCTGCTTAGTTTGATGCCTGGCAGTTTATGGCGGGCGTCCTGCCCGCCACCCTCCGGGC
CGTTGCTTCACAACGTTCAAATCCGCTCCCGGCGGATTTGTCCTACTCAGGAGAGCGTTCACCGACAAAC
AACAGATAAAACGAAAGGCCCAGTCTTCCGACTGAGCCTTTCGTTTTATTTGATGCCT
