>Addgene plasmid #81610 | pDONR223_DCAF4L2_p.R172C | depositor partial sequence | sequence record 154929 | Insert sequence
ATGGAGAGCAAAAGACCGCGACTGCTCGAGGAAGCAGACAAGCAGAAAAAGACAGTCAGAGTGGGACTCA
ATGCACCTTCCATGCTACGAAAGAACCAGCTAGGTTTCCTCAGATTCGCCAACTATTGCCGTATAGCTCG
CGAGCTGCGTGTAAGCTGCATGCAGAGGAAAAAGGTCCAGATTCATAGCTGGGATCCCTCCTCTTTGGCA
AGCGACCGATTTAACCGCATACTGGCGAATACCAACACTGACCAGCTCTTCACAGTGAACCAAGTCGAAG
CTGGAGGCTCCAAGTACGGCATCATCACCATGCGAGGCCTGACGACCCCTGAGCTCCGGGTATACCCGCA
CAAAACCCTCTACGTCCCTAATCGGAAGGTGAATTCTATGTGCTGGGCCTCACTGAATCACTTGGATTCC
CACCTTCTGCTGTGCTTCGTGGGACTTGCAGATACTCCAAGCTGTGCCGTGCTGCTCCCAGCGTCGCTGT
TCATAGGTAGCTTCCCAGGAATGTGTCGGCCTGGCATGCTTTGCAGTTTCCAGATCCCTGATGCCTGGTC
CTGTGCCTGGTCCCTGAGCATCCACGCGTATCACTCTTTCAGTACAGGCTTGTCTCAGCAGGTCCTGTTG
ACCAACGTGGTGACGGGACACCAGCAGTCATTTGGGACTAGCAGTGATGTCTTGGCCCAGCAGTTTGCAA
TCATGACTCCTTTGCTGTTTAATGGCTGTCGCTCTGGGGAGATCTTTGGCATTGATCTGCGCTGTGGAAA
TCAAGGCAGCGGGTGGAAGGCCATTTGCCTGTCCCATGATTCAGCAGTGACTTCTCTGCAAATCCTCCAA
GATGGCCAATTCCTGGTGTCATCAGACATGACTGGAACTATCAAGCTGTGGGACTTGAGGGCCACTAAAT
GTGTAACACAGTACGAAGGTCATGTGAATAACTCCGCCTACCTACCCGTGCATGTGAACGAAGAAGAAGG
AGTCGTGGCGGCCGTGGGCCAGGACTGCTACACGAGAATCTGGAGCCTCCGTCATGGCCACCTGCTCACA
ACCATACCCTCCCCATACCCCGCCTCGGAGAACGACATTCCCAGTGTGGCCTTCTCTTCTCGCCTCGGGG
GCTTCCGAGGAGCACCAGGGCTGCTCATGGCTGTCCGGGAGGACCTTTATTGTTTCTCCTACGGT
